>Addgene plasmid #180032 | pENTR1A-PIK3CA E545K | addgene full sequence | sequence record 357825 | Addgene NGS Result
CCTCCGGGCCGTTGCTTCACAACGTTCAAATCCGCTCCCGGCGGATTTGTCCTACTCAGGAGAGCGTTCA
CCGACAAACAACAGATAAAACGAAAGGCCCAGTCTTCCGACTGAGCCTTTCGTTTTATTTGATGCCTGGC
AGTTCCCTACTCTCGCTTAGTAGTTAGACGTCCCCGAGATCCATGCTAGCGGTAATACGGTTATCCACAG
AATCAGGGGATAACGCAGGAAAGAACATGTGAGCAAAAGGCCAGCAAAAGGCCAGGAACCGTAAAAAGGC
CGCGTTGCTGGCGTTTTTCCATAGGCTCCGCCCCCCTGACGAGCATCACAAAAATCGACGCTCAAGTCAG
AGGTGGCGAAACCCGACAGGACTATAAAGATACCAGGCGTTTCCCCCTGGAAGCTCCCTCGTGCGCTCTC
CTGTTCCGACCCTGCCGCTTACCGGATACCTGTCCGCCTTTCTCCCTTCGGGAAGCGTGGCGCTTTCTCA
TAGCTCACGCTGTAGGTATCTCAGTTCGGTGTAGGTCGTTCGCTCCAAGCTGGGCTGTGTGCACGAACCC
CCCGTTCAGCCCGACCGCTGCGCCTTATCCGGTAACTATCGTCTTGAGTCCAACCCGGTAAGACACGACT
TATCGCCACTGGCAGCAGCCACTGGTAACAGGATTAGCAGAGCGAGGTATGTAGGCGGTGCTACAGAGTT
CTTGAAGTGGTGGCCTAACTACGGCTACACTAGAAGAACAGTATTTGGTATCTGCGCTCTGCTGAAGCCA
GTTACCTTCGGAAAAAGAGTTGGTAGCTCTTGATCCGGCAAACAAACCACCGCTGGTAGCGGTGGTTTTT
TTGTTTGCAAGCAGCAGATTACGCGCAGAAAAAAAGGATCTCAAGAAGATCCTTTGATCTTTTCTACGGG
GTCTGACGCTCAGTGGAACGGGGCCCAATCTGAATAATGTTACAACCAATTAACCAATTCTGATTAGAAA
AACTCATCGAGCATCAAATGAAACTGCAATTTATTCATATCAGGATTATCAATACCATATTTTTGAAAAA
GCCGTTTCTGTAATGAAGGAGAAAACTCACCGAGGCAGTTCCATAGGATGGCAAGATCCTGGTATCGGTC
TGCGATTCCGACTCGTCCAACATCAATACAACCTATTAATTTCCCCTCGTCAAAAATAAGGTTATCAAGT
GAGAAATCACCATGAGTGACGACTGAATCCGGTGAGAATGGCAAAAGTTTATGCATTTCTTTCCAGACTT
GTTCAACAGGCCAGCCATTACGCTCGTCATCAAAATCACTCGCATCAACCAAACCGTTATTCATTCGTGA
TTGCGCCTGAGCGAGACGAAATACGCGATCGCTGTTAAAAGGACAATTACAAACAGGAATCGAATGCAAC
CGGCGCAGGGACACTGCCAGCGCATCAACAATATTTTCACCTGAATCAGGATATTCTTCTAATACCTGGA
ATGCTGTTTTTCCGGGGATCGCAGTGGTGAGTAACCATGCATCATCAGGAGTACGGATAAAATGCTTGAT
GGTCGGAAGAGGCATAAATTCCGTCAGCCAGTTTAGTCTGACCATCTCATCTGTAACATCATTGGCAACG
CTACCTTTGCCATGTTTCAGAAACAACTCTGGCGCATCGGGCTTCCCATACAAGCGATAGATTGTCGCAC
CTGATTGCCCGACATTATCGCGAGCCCATTTATACCCATATAAATCAGCATCCATGTTGGAATTTAATCG
CGGCCTCGACGTTTCCCGTTGAATATGGCTCATAACACCCCTTGTATTACTGTTTATGTAAGCAGACAGT
TTTATTGTTCATGATGATATATTTTTATCTTGTGCAATGTAACATCAGAGATTTTGAGACACGGGCCAGA
GCTGCAGCTGGATGGCAAATAATGATTTTATTTTGACTGATAGTGACCTGTTCGTTGCAACAAATTGATA
AGCAATGCTTTCTTATAATGCCAACTTTGTACAAGAAAGCTGGGTCTAGATATCTCGACTCAGTTCAATG
CATGCTGTTTAATTGTGTGGAAGATCCAATCCATTTTTGTTGTCCAGCCACCATGATGTGCATCATTCAT
TTGTTTCATGAAATACTCCAAAGCCTCTTGCTCAGTTTTATCTAAGGCTAGGGTCTTTCGAATGTATGCA
ATGTCATCAAAAGATTGTAGTTCTGGCATTCCAGAGCCAAGCATCATTGAGAAAAGATTTATGAAGAGAT
TGGCATGCTGTCGAATAGCTAGATAAGCCTTGTAACACATCTCCTGAAACCTCTCAAATTCTCTTGTCTT
TGTGCATTCTTGGGCTCCTTTACTAATCACTATTAAGAAATCCTGTGTCAAAACAAATGGCACACGTTCT
CGTTTATAACCAAATTTTTTCTTCTTGTGATCCAAAAAGTGTCCAAAATCTATATGAAACAGTTGTCCAT
CGTCTTTCACCATGATGTTACTATTGTGACGATCTCCAATTCCCAAAATGAAGGTAGCTACACAGTATCC
AGCACATGAACGTGTAAACAGGTCAATGGCTGCATCATATATTTCTCCTTTGTTCTTGTCTTTGAGCCAC
TGATGTAGTGTGTGGCTGTTGAACTGCAGTGCACCTTTCAAGCCGCCTTTGCACTGAATTTGCATAATAG
TGTGAGAATTTCGCACCACCTCAATAAGTCCCACACAGTCACCGATTGACAGACAACCATAAGGTAACAT
TCGAAGATCAAGACCTTGATTTTGCCAGATATTTTCCATAATACGAATAATTTGAAGTGTTAGCATATCT
TGCCGTAAATCATCCCCATTTTTAAAGATGATCTCATTGTTCTGAAACAGTAACTCTGACATGATGTCTG
GGTTCTCCCAATTCAACCACAGTGGCCTTTTTGCAGAGGACATAATTCGACACTCTTCAAGCCTGAGGTT
TCCTAGTTGATGAGCAGGGTTTAGAGGAGACAGAAAGCCCTGTAGAGCATCCATGAAATCTGGTCGCCTC
ATTTGCTCAACTAAAAACTTCATCTGTACCTTTTGTGTTTCATCCTTCTTCTCCTGTTTGAGAATGTCAG
TTAAGTTAATGAGCTTTTCCATTGCCTCGACTTGCCTATTCAGGTGCTTCAAATACATCCCACATGCACG
ACAATAGGACTCCAAAAGCAGGCCAAACCTCTGGCTAACTGTTTTATTGTGCATCTCAGATTTTAAATGC
CAAAAGAAAAAGTGCCCAATCCTTTGATTAGTCAATGCTTTCTTCAGTAAAAATCTCACAAGCAAGTTAT
CCAAATATTGTTCATATTTTAGGACCTGTACTAGCTGAATTAAATACTGAGAAAGTTTGTCATCTGTTAA
ATATTTTTCCAAGCACCGAACAGCAAAACCTCGAACCATAGGATCTGGGTAATTACAGTCCAGAAGTTCC
ATAGCCTGTTCAGGTTTGATTGGAGGCCAATCTTTTACCAAGCAATACATCTGGGCTACTTCATCTCTAG
AATTCCATTTAACAGACAGAAGCAATTTGGGTAGAATTTCGGGGATAGTTACACAATAGTGTCTGTGACT
CCATAGAAAATCTTTCTCCTGCTTAGTGATTTCAGAGAGAGGATCTCGTGTAGAAATTGCTTTGAGCTGT
TCTTTGTCATTTTCCCTTAATTCATTGTCTCTAGCTAGTCTGTTACTCAGTCCTGCGTGGGAATAGCTAA
ATCCTGCTTCTCGGGATACAGACCAATTGGCATGCTCTTCAATCACTGACATATCTGGGAACTTTACCAC
ACTGCTGAACCAGTCAAACTCCAACTCTAAGCATGGAGTTTCTTTATTTGGATTTGATCCAGTAACACCA
ATAGGGTTCAGCAAATCTTCTAATCCATGAGGTACTGGCCAAAGATTCAAAGCCATTTTTCCAGATACTA
GAGTGTCTGTGTAATCAAACAAGTTTATATTTCCCCATGCCAATGGACAGTGTTCCTCTTTAGCACCCTT
TCGGCCTTTAACAGAGCAAATGGAAAGGCAAAGTCGAGCAGCACGAGGAAGATCAGGAATGTATATATCA
TAATTCAGCCATTCATTCCACCTGGGATTGGAACAAGGTACTCTTTGAGTGTTCACATTGTCACATAAGG
GTTCTCCTCCATGGTAGATACCTGTTCGAACATAGATCTTATCAATGTCTCGAATATTTACATTCACGTA
GGTTGCACAAAGAATTTTTATTCTGAGTGCACTATTTATAACCCAAAGGGATTTTGTAGATGTTTCTCCA
TTCATATATGGTGTAGCTGTGGAAATGCGTCTGGAATAAGATGGCATTGTAAAACAGTCCATTGGCAGTT
GAGAATAAAGGCTTTCTTTAGCCATCAACATCAAATTGGGCATCCTCCCAAGCATTATACAGCTTCTTAT
ATACTTATACTGACTCAGAGGATATTTTTCTAGGAAGTATTCATCACATCCACACACTTTTAAAATATAC
TTGCCCTGATATTCTAAAACACAGAGTTTTAGTTGTTCAGAGGATAGCAACATACTTCGAGTTTTTTTCC
TGATTGCTTCAGCAATTACTTGTTCTGGTACACAGTCATGGTTGATTTTCAGAGTATACTTCTGCTTGTC
ATTATTTGGAGAAACTATTACCCAGATCACCACTATTATTTGCCCTTTATCTAATTTATTATATATGTGC
TTTGGCAATTCTGGTGAAGATTCTACATTTGGAGGATAGACATACATTGCTCTACTATGAGGTGAATTGA
GGTCCCTAAGATCCACAGCTTCTTTACAAACGTTCAGAACATTTCTTCGGAAGTCCTGTACTTCTGGATC
TTTAACCATATCAAATTCACACACTGGCATGCCGATAGCAAAACCAATTTCTCGATTGAGGATCTTTTCT
TCACGGTTGCCTACTGGTTCAATTACTTTTAAAAAGGGTTGAAAAAGCCGAAGGTCACAAAGTCGTCTTG
TTTCATCAAAAAATTCTTCCCTTTCTGCTTCTTGAGTAACACTTACGAAAATGTAAGAAGATTCATCTTG
AAGAAGTTGATGGAGGGGGTATTTTCTTGCTTCTTTAAATAGTTCATGCTTTATGGTTATTAATGTAGCC
TCACGGAGGCATTCTAAAGTCACTATCATTCCATTTGGTAGTAAACATTCTACTAGGATTCTTGGGGGCA
TCAAGTGGATGCCCCACAGTTCACCTGATGATGGTCTTGGAGGGTACGTACCACCACACTGGGATCTGGC
GTAATCTGGCACGTCGTATGGGTACCCCATGGTGAAGCTTGGATCCAGTCGACTGAATTGGTTCCTTTAA
AGCCTGCTTTTTTGTACAAAGTTGGCATTATAAAAAAGCATTGCTTATCAATTTGTTGCAACGAACAGGT
CACTATCAGTCAAAATAAAATCATTATTTGGGGCCCGAGCTTAAGTAACTAACTAACAGGAAGAGTTTGT
AGAAACGCAAAAAGGCCATCCGTCAGGATGGCCTTCTGCTTAGTTTGATGCCTGGCAGTTTATGGCGGGC
GTCCTGCCCGCCAC
Features (pLannotate 1.2.2; 8 found; start..end, strand, type, name):
     85..128     +  terminator     rrnB T1 terminator: Escherichia coli rrnB; transcription terminator T1 from the E. coli rrnB gene
    296..884     -  rep_origin     ori: high-copy-number ColE1/pMB1/pBR322/pUC origin of replication
    974..1783    -  CDS            KanR: aminoglycoside phosphotransferase; aph(3')-Ia; confers resistance to kanamycin in bacteria or G418 (Geneticin®) in eukaryotes
   1906..2005    +  protein_bind   attL2: mutant version of attL; recombination site for the Gateway® LR reaction LR Clonase™
   2023..5223    -  CDS            PIK3CA: PK3CA_HUMAN - Experimental evidence at protein level: Swiss-Prot protein existence level 1. Phosphoinositide-3-kinase (PI3K) phosphorylates phosphatidylinositol (PI) and its phosphorylated derivatives at position 3 of the inositol ring to produce 3-phosphoinositides (PubMed:15135396, PubMed:23936502, PubMed:28676499). Uses ATP and PtdIns(4,5)P2 (phosphatidylinositol 4,5-bisphosphate) to generate phosphatidylinositol 3,4,5-trisphosphate (PIP3) (PubMed:15135396, PubMed:28676499). PIP3 plays a key role by recruiting PH domain- containing proteins to the membrane, including AKT1 and PDPK1, activat
   5249..5274    -  CDS            HA (fragment): HA (human influenza hemagglutinin) epitope tag
   5321..5420    -  protein_bind   attL1: mutant version of attL; recombination site for the Gateway® LR reaction LR Clonase™
   5470..5497    -  terminator     rrnB T2 terminator: transcription terminator T2 from the E. coli rrnB gene
