[The description below was written by a language model from this plasmid's Addgene catalogue record and pLannotate feature annotations shown in this document.]
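Description:
pENTR1A-PIK3CA E545K is a Gateway entry clone built on the Invitrogen pENTR1A backbone, carrying the human PIK3CA coding sequence (the p110-alpha catalytic subunit of phosphoinositide 3-kinase) with the E545K substitution. It is maintained in E. coli through a high-copy ColE1/pUC-type origin and selected with kanamycin via the aph(3')-Ia resistance gene. The sequenced plasmid is about 5.5 kb, consistent with the roughly 3.2 kb insert added to the backbone size listed in the catalogue.

The insert was moved as an HA-tagged cassette from an earlier retroviral pBabe construct and placed between the BamHI and SalI sites of the entry vector. In the annotated sequence, the PIK3CA open reading frame is preceded by an N-terminal HA epitope tag (detected as a partial match), and the tagged gene lies between attL1 and attL2, with attL1 on the 5′ side of the coding sequence. The rrnB T1 and T2 transcription terminators sit outside the attL1 end, where they insulate the cloned gene from read-through transcription originating in the plasmid backbone. No eukaryotic promoter is annotated, as is usual for an entry clone. Although the catalogue lists the vector type as mammalian expression, expression depends on transferring the cassette by an LR Clonase reaction into a destination vector that supplies the promoter and other expression elements.

The stated purpose is to serve as the Gateway source of HA-PIK3CA E545K. The associated publication concerns activated PIK3CA mutants cooperating with other oncogenes to drive liver tumour formation in mice, which suggests the clone was used to build expression vectors for such studies.
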