Addgene plasmid #180032: pENTR1A-PIK3CA E545K
Purpose: Entry vector of PIK3CA E545K for gateway cloning.
Depositing lab: Xin Chen. Depositing organization: University of California, San Francisco (UCSF). Publication: Activated mutant forms of PIK3CA cooperate with RasV12 or c-Met to induce liver tumor formation in mice via AKT2/mTORC1 cascade. Wang C, Che L, Hu J, Zhang S, Jiang L, Latte G, Demartis MI, Tao J, Gui B, Pilo MG, Ribback S, Dombrowski F, Evert M, Calvisi DF, Chen X. Liver Int. 2015 Dec 30. doi: 10.1111/liv.13055. PubMed 26716908.
Backbone
  Vector backbone: pENTR1A
  Backbone manufacturer: Invitrogen
  Total vector size (bp): 2700
  Vector type: Mammalian Expression ; Entry Vector
Growth in bacteria
  Bacterial resistance: Kanamycin, 50 μg/mL
  Growth temperature: 37°C
  Growth strain: DH5alpha
  Copy number: Unknown
Gene/Insert
  Gene/Insert name: PIK3CA E545K (alt names: phosphoinositide 3-kinase; PI3K; p110 alpha)
  Species: H. sapiens (human)
  Insert size (bp): 3207
  Mutation: E545K
  GenBank ID: NM_006218.4
  Entrez Gene: PIK3CA (a.k.a. CCM4, CLAPO, CLOVE, CWS5, HMH, MCAP, MCM, MCMTC, PI3K, PI3K-alpha, p110-alpha)
  Tag / fusion protein: HA tag (N terminal on insert)
  Cloning method: Restriction Enzyme; 5′ cloning site BamHI (unknown if destroyed); 3′ cloning site SalI (unknown if destroyed)
  Sequencing primers: 5′ CTACAAACTCTTCCTGTTAGTTA; 3′ GTAACATCAGAGATTTTGAGACAC
Resource information
  A portion of this plasmid was derived from a plasmid made by: HA-PIK3CA E545K was cloned from Addgene #12525: pBabe-HA-PIK3CA E545K
Terms and licenses: Academic/Nonprofit Terms; Industry Terms: Not Available to Industry
How to cite: pENTR1A-PIK3CA E545K was a gift from Xin Chen (Addgene plasmid # 180032 ; http://n2t.net/addgene:180032 ; RRID:Addgene_180032)
